Addgene plasmid #152533: pGBW-m4134211
Purpose: Mammalian expression plasmid for SARS-CoV-2 2'-O-ribose methyltransferase
Depositing lab: Ginkgo Bioworks & Benjie Chen. Depositing organization: Ginkgo Bioworks.
Backbone
  Vector backbone: pTwist_CMV_Puro_6
  Backbone size w/o insert (bp): 6080
  Vector type: Mammalian Expression
  Selectable markers: Puromycin
Growth in bacteria
  Bacterial resistance: Ampicillin, 100 μg/mL
  Growth temperature: 37°C
  Growth strain: DH5alpha
  Copy number: High Copy
Gene/Insert
  Gene/Insert name: SARS-CoV-2 2'-O-ribose methyltransferase
  Species: Severe acute respiratory syndrome coronavirus 2
  Insert size (bp): 887
  Mutation: wt
  Entrez Gene: ORF1ab (a.k.a. GU280_gp01)
  Promoter: CMV
  Tag / fusion protein: Cleavable TEV;TapTag (C terminal on backbone)
  Cloning method: Unknown
Resource information
  A portion of this plasmid was derived from a plasmid made by: GinkgoBioworks
Depositor comments: NCBI reference sequence: YP_009725311.1
How to cite: pGBW-m4134211 was a gift from Ginkgo Bioworks & Benjie Chen (Addgene plasmid # 152533 ; http://n2t.net/addgene:152533 ; RRID:Addgene_152533)
