[The description below was written by a language model from this plasmid's Addgene catalogue record and pLannotate feature annotations shown in this document.]
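Description:
pGBW-m4134211 is a mammalian expression plasmid built on the pTwist_CMV_Puro_6 backbone for producing the SARS-CoV-2 2'-O-ribose methyltransferase, a mature cleavage product of the ORF1ab replicase polyprotein, recorded as wild type. In bacteria it is maintained at high copy through a ColE1/pUC-type origin and selected with ampicillin via a complete β-lactamase gene. For mammalian cells it carries a separate puromycin N-acetyltransferase cassette driven by the human ubiquitin C promoter and closed by a synthetic poly(A) signal, which allows enrichment or stable selection of transfected cells.

The viral coding sequence, roughly 0.9 kb, sits downstream of the CMV enhancer and promoter and spans the numbering origin of the 7,555 nt depositor sequence. The automated annotation labels it as a fragment of a coronavirus replicase polyprotein by homology to avian infectious bronchitis virus, which is consistent with the catalogued SARS-CoV-2 ORF1ab insert rather than indicating a different gene. The backbone supplies a C-terminal tandem affinity purification tag with a TEV-cleavable element. The annotated fragments of myosin light chain kinase and of Staphylococcus aureus protein A probably correspond to a calmodulin-binding peptide and IgG-binding domains, the two modules of a classic TAP tag, although the record does not describe them in those terms. An SV40 poly(A) signal is annotated downstream of the tag on the opposite strand. Bacterial T7 and rrnG terminators and short β-globin insulator elements flank the cassettes, presumably to limit transcriptional read-through. The design suits expression of the viral enzyme in mammalian cells followed by affinity purification or interaction studies, though the record states only mammalian expression as its purpose.
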