Features (pLannotate 1.2.2; 21 found; start..end, strand, type, name):
    950..1027    +  CDS            MYLK2 (fragment): MYLK2_HUMAN - Experimental evidence at protein level: Swiss-Prot protein existence level 1. Implicated in the level of global muscle contraction and cardiac function. Phosphorylates a specific serine in the N-terminus of a myosin light chain. From Homo sapiens (Human).
   1109..1459    +  CDS            spa (fragment): SPA_STAAU - Experimental evidence at protein level: Swiss-Prot protein existence level 1. Plays a role in the inhibition of the host innate and adaptive immune responses. Possesses five immunoglobulin-binding domains that capture both the fragment crystallizable region (Fc region) and the Fab region (part of Ig that identifies antigen) of immunoglobulins (By similarity). In turn, Staphylococcus aureus is protected from phagocytic killing via inhibition of Ig Fc region. In addition, the host elicited B-cell response is prevented due to a decrease of antibody-secreting cell proliferation that en
   1524..1645    -  polyA_signal   SV40 poly(A) signal: SV40 polyadenylation signal
   1668..1737    -  CDS            large T antigen (fragment): large T antigen from SV40 (simian virus 40)
   1760..1806    +  terminator     T7 terminator: transcription terminator for bacteriophage T7 RNA polymerase
   1836..1972    +  terminator     rrnG terminator: transcription terminator from the E. coli ribosomal RNA rrnG operon (Albrechtsen et al., 1991)
   2017..2088    +  misc_feature   3' β-globin insulator: insulator downstream of the human β-globin locus (Farrell et al., 2002)
   2314..2902    -  rep_origin     ori: high-copy-number ColE1/pMB1/pBR322/pUC origin of replication
   3074..3138    -  CDS            bla(M) (fragment): β-lactamase lacking the signal sequence; bla(M); allows cytosolic expression of β-lactamase
   3402..4611    +  promoter       UbC promoter: human ubiquitin C promoter
   4615..5212    +  CDS            PuroR (fragment): puromycin N-acetyltransferase; pac from Streptomyces; confers resistance to puromycin
   5241..5289    +  polyA_signal   poly(A) signal: synthetic polyadenylation signal
   5555..6415    +  CDS            AmpR: β-lactamase; bla; confers resistance to ampicillin, carbenicillin, and related antibiotics
   6428..6564    +  terminator     rrnG terminator: transcription terminator from the E. coli ribosomal RNA rrnG operon (Albrechtsen et al., 1991)
   6709..6780    +  misc_feature   5' β-globin insulator: insulator upstream of the human β-globin locus (Farrell et al., 2002)
   6785..6831    -  terminator     T7 terminator: transcription terminator for bacteriophage T7 RNA polymerase
   6849..6897    -  polyA_signal   poly(A) signal: synthetic polyadenylation signal
   6978..7281    +  enhancer       CMV enhancer: human cytomegalovirus immediate early enhancer
   7354..7371    -  promoter       CMV promoter (fragment): human cytomegalovirus (CMV) immediate early promoter
   7434..7485    +  promoter       CMVd2 promoter: truncated human cytomegalovirus (CMV) immediate early promoter that yields moderately reduced expression relative to the full-length promoter
   7512..892     +  CDS            rep (fragment) (across the origin): R1AB_IBVK - Protein inferred from homology: Swiss-Prot protein existence level 3. NendoU is a Mn(2+)-dependent, uridylate-specific enzyme, which leaves 2'-3'-cyclic phosphates 5' to the cleaved bond. From Avian infectious bronchitis virus (strain KB8523) (IBV).
>Addgene plasmid #152533 | pGBW-m4134211 | depositor full sequence | sequence record 295545 | Full Sequence
CACCATGAGTCAAGCGTGGCAACCGGGTGTTGCTATGCCTAATCTTTACAAAATGCAAAGAATGCTATTA
GAAAAGTGTGACCTTCAAAATTATGGTGATAGTGCAACATTACCTAAAGGCATAATGATGAATGTCGCAA
AATATACTCAACTGTGTCAATATTTAAACACATTAACATTAGCTGTACCCTATAATATGAGAGTTATACA
TTTTGGTGCTGGTTCTGATAAAGGAGTTGCACCAGGTACAGCTGTTTTAAGACAGTGGTTGCCTACGGGT
ACGCTGCTTGTCGATTCAGATCTTAATGACTTTGTCTCTGATGCAGATTCAACTTTGATTGGTGATTGTG
CAACTGTACATACAGCTAATAAATGGGATCTCATTATTAGTGATATGTACGACCCTAAGACTAAAAATGT
TACAAAAGAAAATGACTCTAAAGAGGGTTTTTTCACTTACATTTGTGGGTTTATACAACAAAAGCTAGCT
CTTGGAGGTTCCGTGGCTATAAAGATAACAGAACATTCTTGGAATGCTGATCTTTATAAGCTCATGGGAC
ACTTCGCATGGTGGACAGCCTTTGTTACTAATGTGAATGCGTCATCATCTGAAGCATTTTTAATTGGATG
TAATTATCTTGGCAAACCACGCGAACAAATAGATGGTTATGTCATGCATGCAAATTACATATTTTGGAGG
AATACAAATCCAATTCAGTTGTCTTCCTATTCTTTATTTGACATGAGTAAATTTCCCCTTAAATTAAGGG
GTACTGCTGTTATGTCTTTAAAAGAAGGTCAAATCAATGATATGATTTTATCTCTTCTTAGTAAAGGTAG
ACTTATAATTAGAGAAAACAACAGAGTTGTTATTTCTAGTGATGTTCTTGTTAACGAAAACCTTTACTTT
CAGTCGGGACGGCGAATCCCGGGGCTGATAAATCCCTGGAAAAGGAGATGGAAGAAGAACTTTATTGCAG
TGTCTGCGGCTAACCGGTTCAAAAAGATCAGTTCAAGCGGCGCCCTAGATTACGACATTCCTACGACCGC
CTCCGAGAATCTCTATTTCCAGGGTGAATTTGGCTTGGCACAACATGACGAGGCCGTCGATAACAAGTTT
AATAAAGAACAGCAGAACGCTTTCTATGAGATCCTTCACTTACCAAATCTGAACGAAGAGCAACGCAACG
CTTTCATTCAGAGCCTGAAAGACGATCCCTCGCAGTCTGCAAATCTCCTGGCCGAAGCCAAGAAGCTGAA
TGACGCACAGGCTCCAAAAGTTGATAACAAGTTTAACAAGGAGCAGCAGAATGCTTTCTACGAGATATTG
CACCTTCCTAATCTGAATGAGGAACAAAGAAATGCATTTATCCAGTCCCTAAAAGACGATCCATCACAGA
GTGCCAACCTGCTTGCGGAAGCCAAAAAGCTCAATGATGCCCAGGCCCCGAAAGTAGACGCGAACCATCA
ATAAGCTAGCTTGACTGACTGAGATACAGCGTACCTTCAGCTCACAGACATGATAAGATACATTGATGAG
TTTGGACAAACCACAACTAGAATGCAGTGAAAAAAATGCTTTATTTGTGAAATTTGTGATGCTATTGCTT
TATTTGTAACCATTATAAGCTGCAATAAACAAGTTAACAACAACAATTGCATTCATTTTATGTTTCAGGT
TCAGGGGGAGGTGTGGGAGGTTTTTTAAAGCAAGTAAAACCTCTACAAATGTGGTATTGGCCCATCTCTA
TCGGTATCGTAGCATAACCCCTTGGGGCCTCTAAACGGGTCTTGAGGGGTTTTTTGTGCCCCTCGGGCCG
GATTGCTATCTACCGGCATTGGCGCAGAAAAAAATGCCTGATGCGACGCTGCGCGTCTTATACTCCCACA
TATGCCAGATTCAGCAACGGATACGGCTTCCCCAACTTGCCCACTTCCATACGTGTCCTCCTTACCAGAA
ATTTATCCTTAAGGTCGTCAGCTATCCTGCAGGCGATCTCTCGATTTCGATCAAGACATTCCTTTAATGG
TCTTTTCTGGACACCACTAGGGGTCAGAAGTAGTTCATCAAACTTTCTTCCCTCCCTAATCTCATTGGTT
ACCTTGGGCTATCGAAACTTAATTAACCAGTCAAGTCAGCTACTTGGCGAGATCGACTTGTCTGGGTTTC
GACTACGCTCAGAATTGCGTCAGTCAAGTTCGATCTGGTCCTTGCTATTGCACCCGTTCTCCGATTACGA
GTTTCATTTAAATCATGTGAGCAAAAGGCCAGCAAAAGGCCAGGAACCGTAAAAAGGCCGCGTTGCTGGC
GTTTTTCCATAGGCTCCGCCCCCCTGACGAGCATCACAAAAATCGACGCTCAAGTCAGAGGTGGCGAAAC
CCGACAGGACTATAAAGATACCAGGCGTTTCCCCCTGGAAGCTCCCTCGTGCGCTCTCCTGTTCCGACCC
TGCCGCTTACCGGATACCTGTCCGCCTTTCTCCCTTCGGGAAGCGTGGCGCTTTCTCATAGCTCACGCTG
TAGGTATCTCAGTTCGGTGTAGGTCGTTCGCTCCAAGCTGGGCTGTGTGCACGAACCCCCCGTTCAGCCC
GACCGCTGCGCCTTATCCGGTAACTATCGTCTTGAGTCCAACCCGGTAAGACACGACTTATCGCCACTGG
CAGCAGCCACTGGTAACAGGATTAGCAGAGCGAGGTATGTAGGCGGTGCTACAGAGTTCTTGAAGTGGTG
GCCTAACTACGGCTACACTAGAAGAACAGTATTTGGTATCTGCGCTCTGCTGAAGCCAGTTACCTTCGGA
AAAAGAGTTGGTAGCTCTTGATCCGGCAAACAAACCACCGCTGGTAGCGGTGGTTTTTTTGTTTGCAAGC
AGCAGATTACGCGCAGAAAAAAAGGATCTCAAGAAGATCCTTTGATCTTTTCTACGGGGTCTGACGCTCA
GTGGAACGAAAACTCACGTTAAGGGATTTTGGTCATGAGATTATCAAAAAGGATCTTCACCTAGATCCTT
TTAAATTAAAAATGAAGTTTTAAATCAATCTAAAGTATATATGAGTAAACTTGGTCTGACAGTTACCAAT
GCTTAATCAGTGAGGCACCTATCTCAGCGATCTGTCTATTTCGTTCATCCATAGTTGCATTTAAATTTCC
GAACTCTCCAAGGCCCTCGTCGGAAAATCTTCAAACCTTTCGTCCGATCCATCTTGCAGGCTACCTCTCG
AACGAACTATCGCAAGTCTCTTGGCCGGCCTTGCGCCTTGGCTATTGCTTGGCAGCGCCTATCGCCAGGT
ATTACTCCAATCCCGAATATCCGAGATCGGGATCACCCGAGAGAAGTTCAACCTACATCCTCAATCCCGA
TCTATCCGAGATCCGAGGAATATCGAAATCGGGGCGCGCCTGGCCTCCGCGCCGGGTTTTGGCGCCTCCC
GCGGGCGCCCCCCTCGTCACGGCGAGCGCTGCCACGTCAGACGAAGGGCGCAGGAGCGTCCTGATCCTTC
CGCCCGGACGCTCAGGACAGCGGCCCGCTGCTCATAAGACTCGGCCTTAGAACCCCAGTATCAGCAGAAG
GACATTTTAGGACGGGACTTGGGTGACTCTAGGGCACTGGTTTTCTTTCCAGAGAGCGGAACAGGCGAGG
AAAAGTAGTCCCTTCTCGGCGATTCTGCGGAGGGATCTCCGTGGGGCGGTGAACGCCGATGATTATATAA
GGACGCGCCGGGTGTGGCACAGCTAGTTCCGTCGCAGCCGGGATTTGGGTCGCGGTTCTTGTTTGTGGAT
CGCTGTGATCGTCACTTGGTGAGTAGCGGGCTGCTGGGCTGGCCGGGGCTTTCGTGGCCGCCGGGCCGCT
CGGTGGGACGGAAGCGTGTGGAGAGACCGCCAAGGGCTGTAGTCTGGGTCCGCGAGCAAGGTTGCCCTGA
ACTGGGGGTTGGGGGGAGCGCAGCAAAATGGCGGCTGTTCCCGAGTCTTGAATGGAAGACGCTTGTGAGG
CGGGCTGTGAGGTCGTTGAAACAAGGTGGGGGGCATGGTGGGCGGCAAGAACCCAAGGTCTTGAGCCCTT
CGCTAATGCGGGAAAGCTCTTATTCGGGTGAGATGGGCTGGGCACCATCTGGGGACCCTGACGTGAAGTT
TGTCACTGACTGGAGAACTCGGTTTGTCGTCTGTTGCGGGGGCGGCAGTTATGGCGGTGCCGTTGGGCAG
TGCACCCGTACCTTTGGGAGCGCGCGCCCTCGTCGTGTCGTGACGTCACCCGTTCTGTTGGCTTATAATG
CAGGGTGGGGCCACCTGCCGGTAGGTGTGCGGTAGGCTTTTCTCCGTCGCAGGACGCAGGGTTCGGGCCT
AGGGTAGGCTCTCCTGAATCGACAGGCGCCGGACCTCTGGTGAGGGGAGGGATAAGTGAGGCGTCAGTTT
CTTTGGTCGGTTTTATGTACCTATCTTCTTAAGTAGCTGAAGCTCCGGTTTTGAACTATGCGCTCGGGGT
TGGCGAGTGTGTTTTGTGAAGTTTTTTAGGCACCTTTTGAAATGTAATCATTTGGGTCAATATGTAATTT
TCAGTGTTAGACTTGTAAATTGTCCGCTAAATTCTGGCCGTTTTTGGCTTTTTTGTTAGACAACATGACC
GAGTACAAGCCCACGGTGCGCCTCGCCACCCGCGACGACGTCCCCAGGGCCGTACGCACCCTCGCCGCCG
CGTTCGCCGACTACCCCGCCACGCGCCACACCGTCGATCCGGACCGCCACATCGAGCGGGTCACCGAGCT
GCAAGAACTCTTCCTCACGCGCGTCGGGCTCGACATCGGCAAGGTGTGGGTCGCGGACGACGGCGCCGCG
GTGGCGGTCTGGACCACGCCGGAGAGCGTCGAAGCGGGGGCGGTGTTCGCCGAGATCGGCCCGCGCATGG
CCGAGTTGAGCGGTTCCCGGCTGGCCGCGCAGCAACAGATGGAGGGCCTCCTGGCGCCGCACCGGCCCAA
GGAGCCCGCGTGGTTCCTGGCCACCGTCGGCGTCTCGCCCGACCACCAGGGCAAGGGTCTGGGCAGCGCC
GTCGTGCTCCCCGGAGTGGAGGCCGCCGAGCGCGCCGGGGTGCCCGCCTTCCTGGAGACCTCCGCGCCCC
GCAACCTCCCCTTCTACGAGCGGCTCGGCTTCACCGTCACCGCCGACGTCGAGGTGCCCGAAGGACCGCG
CACCTGGTGCATGACCCGCAAGCCCGGTGCCTAGGCTAGTATGTAAGCCTAGTCTTAGATAATAAAATCG
CTATCCATCGAAGATGGATGTGTGTTGGTTTTTTGTGTGTGTAACGCTAGGCGCGCCTGGTGTACCGAGA
ACGATCCTCTCAGTGCGAGTCTCGACGATCCATATCGTTGCTTGGCAGTCAGCCAGTCGGAATCCAGCTT
GGGACCCAGGAAGTCCAATCGTCAGATATTGTACTCAAGCCTGGTCACGGCAGCGTACCGATCTGTTTAA
ACCTAGATATTGATAGTCTGATCGGTCAACGTATAATCGAGTCCTAGCTTTTGCAAACATCTATCAAGAG
ACAGGATCAGCAGGAGGCTTTCGCATGAGTATTCAACATTTCCGTGTCGCCCTTATTCCCTTTTTTGCGG
CATTTTGCCTTCCTGTTTTTGCTCACCCAGAAACGCTGGTGAAAGTAAAAGATGCTGAAGATCAGTTGGG
TGCGCGAGTGGGTTACATCGAACTGGATCTCAACAGCGGTAAGATCCTTGAGAGTTTTCGCCCCGAAGAA
CGCTTTCCAATGATGAGCACTTTTAAAGTTCTGCTATGTGGCGCGGTATTATCCCGTATTGACGCCGGGC
AAGAGCAACTCGGTCGCCGCATACACTATTCTCAGAATGACTTGGTTGAGTATTCACCAGTCACAGAAAA
GCATCTTACGGATGGCATGACAGTAAGAGAATTATGCAGTGCTGCCATAACCATGAGTGATAACACTGCG
GCCAACTTACTTCTGACAACGATTGGAGGACCGAAGGAGCTAACCGCTTTTTTGCACAACATGGGGGATC
ATGTAACTCGCCTTGATCGTTGGGAACCGGAGCTGAATGAAGCCATACCAAACGACGAGCGTGACACCAC
GATGCCTGTAGCAATGGCAACAACCTTGCGTAAACTATTAACTGGCGAACTACTTACTCTAGCTTCCCGG
CAACAGTTGATAGACTGGATGGAGGCGGATAAAGTTGCAGGACCACTTCTGCGCTCGGCCCTTCCGGCTG
GCTGGTTTATTGCTGATAAATCTGGAGCCGGTGAGCGTGGGTCTCGCGGTATCATTGCAGCACTGGGGCC
AGATGGTAAGCCCTCCCGTATCGTAGTTATCTACACGACGGGGAGTCAGGCAACTATGGATGAACGAAAT
AGACAGATCGCTGAGATAGGTGCCTCACTGATTAAGCATTGGTAACCGATTCTAGGTGCATTGGCGCAGA
AAAAAATGCCTGATGCGACGCTGCGCGTCTTATACTCCCACATATGCCAGATTCAGCAACGGATACGGCT
TCCCCAACTTGCCCACTTCCATACGTGTCCTCCTTACCAGAAATTTATCCTTAAGATCGTTTAAACTCGA
CTCTGGCTCTATCGAATCTCCGTCGTTTCGAGCTTACGCGAACAGCCGTGGCGCTCATTTGCTCGTCGGG
CATCGAATCTCGTCAGCTATCGTCAGCTTACCTTTTTGGCAGCGATCGCGGCTCCCGACATCTTGGACCA
TTAGCTCCACAGGTATCTTCTTCCCTCTAGTGGTCATAACAGCAGCTTCAGCTACCTCTCAATTCAAAAA
ACCCCTCAAGACCCGTTTAGAGGCCCCAAGGGGTTATGCTATCAATCGTTGCGTTACACACACAAAAAAC
CAACACACATCCATCTTCGATGGATAGCGATTTTATTATCTAACTGCTGATCGAGTGTAGCCAGATCTAG
TAATCAATTACGGGGTCATTAGTTCATAGCCCATATATGGAGTTCCGCGTTACATAACTTACGGTAAATG
GCCCGCCTGGCTGACCGCCCAACGACCCCCGCCCATTGACGTCAATAATGACGTATGTTCCCATAGTAAC
GCCAATAGGGACTTTCCATTGACGTCAATGGGTGGAGTATTTACGGTAAACTGCCCACTTGGCAGTACAT
CAAGTGTATCATATGCCAAGTACGCCCCCTATTGACGTCAATGACGGTAAATGGCCCGCCTGGCATTATG
CCCAGTACATGACCTTATGGGACTTTCCTACTTGGCAGTACATCTACGTATTAGTCATCGCTATTACCAT
GCTGATGCGGTTTTGGCAGTACATCAATGGGCGTGGATAGCGGTTTGACTCACGGGGATTTCCAAGTCTC
CACCCCATTGACGTCAATGGGAGTTTGTTTTGGCACCAAAATCAACGGGACTTTCCAAAATGTCGTAACA
ACTCCGCCCCATTGACGCAAATGGGCGGTAGGCGTGTACGGTGGGAGGTCTATATAAGCAGAGCTGGTTT
AGTGAACCGTCAGATCAGATCTTTGTCGATCCTACCATCCACTCGACACACCCGCCAGCGGCCGC
